>Addgene plasmid #232507 | pBEL2792 | addgene full sequence | sequence record 464794 | Addgene NGS Result
CACGATCATGCGCACCCGTGGCCAGGACCCAACGCTGCCCGAGATCTCGATCCCGCGAAATTAATACGAC
TCACTATAGGGAGACCACAACGGTTTCCCTCTAGAAATAATTTTGTTTAACTTTAAGAAGGAGATATACA
TATGGCTCTTAACACACCACAAATTACGCCGACAAAAAAGATAACAGTGAGGGCAATCGGCGAGGAACTG
CCGCGTAGTAGTGGAGGCGGGTCTGACGGGCGCGACTGGTCGCTAACGCGCCTGGCGGCAATGGCCTTCA
CCATGCTGTTGCTTATGCCGTTTGCCTGGGGCGAACCGCTGTTGCATATCTGGCTGTTAGGCATTCGTAT
TGACGCCAACGTTATGCAAGGCATCTGGCAAATGACCAAACAGGGCGATGCGATAACGGGGTCGATGGTC
TTTTTCTGCGTTATTGGTGCCCCGCTCATTCTGGTGACCTCCATAGCTTATTTATGGTTTGGTAACCGAC
TGGGAATGAATTTACGTCCGGTACTGCTGATGCTTGAGCGACTTAAAGAGTGGGTAATGCTCGATATCTA
CCTGGTCGGCATTGGCGTTGCTTCTATAAAGGTACAGGATTATGCCCATATCCAGGCTGGTGTCGGCTTG
TTCTCTTTTGTGGCGTTGGTGATTTTAACGACGGTGACGTTGTCACATCTTAATGTCGAAGAACTGTGGG
AGCGATTTTATCCGCAGCGCAGTAGTGGAGGCGGGTCTGGTGGCGGCTCCCGTCGTCGTCATAGTCTGCA
AAAATGCTGGGCGGCGCTGTTAGCGTCAATCGTTTTATTGTTACCTGCCAACCTGTTGCCTATTTCTATC
ATTTATCTGAACGGAGGACGGCAGGAAGATACAATTCTTTCCGGAATTATGTCGCTGGCAAGTAGCAACA
TTGCGGTTGCAGGAATCGTGTTTATCGCCAGTATTCTGGTCCCGTTTACTAAAGTGATCGTCATGTTCAC
TTTACTGTTGAGCATTCATTTTAAATGCCAGCAAGGTTTACGCACACGCATTCTGTTACTGCGGATGGTG
ACCTGGATTGGTCGCTGGTCGATGCTCGACCTGTTTGTCATATCTTTAACCATGTCGCTGATTAATCGCG
ATCAGATCCTCGCTTTTACTATGGGACCGGCTGCGTTTTATTTCGGCGCAGCGGTAATTTTGACTATTCT
TGCTGTGGAATGGCTGGACAGCCGCTTACTTTGGGATGCACATGAGTCAGGAAACGCCCGCTTCGACGAC
TGAAGCGCAGATTAAAAATAAACGCCGTATCTCACCTTTCTGGCTGCTGCCGTTCATCGCGCTAATGATT
GCCAGTTGGCTGATTTGGGACAGTTATCAGGACCGGGGTAATACCGTCACCATCGACTTTATGTCGGCGG
ATGGTATTGTTCCAGGCCGTACGCCTGTTCGTTATCAGGGCGTTGAAGTCGGAACAGTGCAGGACATCAG
CCTCAGCGACGATCTTCGTAAGATTGAAGTCAAGGTCAGCATCAAGTCCGATATGAAAGATGCGCTGCGC
GAAGAGACTCAGTTCTGGCTGGTGACGCCAAAAGCATCGTTGGCAGGTGTCTCCGGGCTGGACGCCCTCG
TCGGTGGGAACTATATCGGCATGATGCCCGGGAAAGGTAAAGAGCAGGATCACTTTGTCGCACTCGATAC
CCAACCGAAATATCGGCTGGACAATGGCGATCTGATGATCCACCTGCAAGCCCCCGATCTCGGTTCGCTG
AACAGCGGTTCATTGGTCTATTTCCGCAAGATCCCGGTGGGAAAAGTCTACGACTATGCCATCAATCCCA
ACAAGCAAGGCGTGGTGATTGATGTCCTGATCGAGCGGCGTTTTACCGATCTGGTGAAAAAAGGTAGCCG
TTTCTGGAACGTTTCCGGCGTTGATGCCAACGTCAGTATCAGTGGCGCGAAGGTGAAACTGGAAAGCTTG
GCGGCACTGGTTAACGGTGCGATTGCCTTCGATTCACCAGAAGAGTCGAAACCTGCCGAGGCGGAAGATA
CCTTTGGTCTGTATGAAGATCTGGCCCACAGCCAGCGTGGCGTAATAATAAAACTGGAACTGCCGAGTGG
GGCCGGATTAACCGCCGACTCGACGCCGTTAATGTATCAGGGGCTGGAAGTCGGACAGCTGACTAAACTG
GATTTAAATCCTGGTGGTAAAGTCACAGGGGAAATGACCGTTGATCCCAGCGTCGTTACCCTGCTTCGTG
AAAATACCCGCATCGAATTACGCAACCCGAAATTATCCCTTAGCGATGCTAATCTCAGCGCCCTGCTGAC
CGGCAAAACCTTCGAGCTGGTGCCCGGCGATGGCGAGCCACGCAAAGAATTCGTTGTTGTGCCAGGCGAA
AAAGCACTGCTGCATGAACCTGATGTTCTGACGCTGACCCTGACCGCGCCGGAAAGTTACGGTATTGATG
CGGGTCAGCCGCTCATTCTTCACGGCGTGCAGGTAGGCCAGGTTATCGATCGTAAACTCACCAGCAAAGG
CGTCACCTTTACCGTCGCCATCGAGCCTCAGCATCGCGAACTGGTAAAAGGCGATAGCAAATTTGTCGTC
AACAGCCGTGTCGATGTGAAGGTGGGGCTGGATGGCGTTGAGTTTCTCGGTGCCAGCGCCTCAGAATGGA
TCAATGGCGGGATCCGTATTCTGCCGGGCGATAAAGGTGAGATGAAAGCCAGCTATCCACTGTATGCCAA
TTTGGAAAAAGCGCTGGAGAACAGCCTTAGCGATTTACCCACCACAACCGTGAGTTTGAGTGCAGAGACG
CTGCCGGATGTGCAGGCAGGATCGGTAGTGCTGTACCGTAAATTTGAAGTTGGTGAAGTGATTACCGTGC
GTCCGCGAGCTAACGCGTTTGACATCGATCTGCATATTAAGCCGGAGTATCGCAACCTTCTGACCAGCAA
TAGCGTGTTCTGGGCAGAAGGCGGGGCGAAAGTTCAGCTGAATGGTAGTGGTCTGACCGTACAGGCATCC
CCGCTCTCCAGAGCTCTAAAGGGAGCCATTAGCTTCGACAACCTCAGCGGTGCCAGCGCCAGTCAGCGTA
AAGGCGATAAGCGTATTCTGTATGCTTCCGAAACAGCGGCCCGTGCGGTTGGCGGGCAGATTACGCTTCA
CGCTTTCGATGCCGGAAAACTGGCGGTCGGGATGCCAATTCGCTATCTCGGTATTGACATCGGGCAAATC
CAGACGCTGGATCTGATTACCGCACGCAATGAAGTACAGGCAAAGGCGGTACTTTACCCGGAATATGTCC
AGACCTTTGCTCGCGGTGGTACGCGCTTCTCAGTGGTCACACCGCAAATTTCGGCAGCTGGCGTTGAGCA
TCTTGATACTATCCTCCAGCCGTATATCAACGTCGAACCAGGCCGGGGCAATCCTCGCCGCGACTTTGAA
TTACAAGAGGCCACCATTACTGATTCGCGGTACCTGGATGGCTTAAGCATTATTGTTGAAGCGCCGGAAG
CCGGTTCGTTAGGCATCGGTACGCCTGTGCTGTTCCGTGGTCTGGAAGTCGGTACGGTTACAGGAATGAC
GCTGGGGACATTGTCAGATCGCGTGATGATTGCGATGCGCATCAGTAAACGCTATCAACACCTGGTGCGT
AACAATTCCGTCTTCTGGTTGGCATCGGGTTACAGTCTGGACTTTGGTCTGACGGGCGGCGTAGTGAAAA
CCGGCACCTTTAACCAGTTTATCCGTGGCGGCATCGCCTTCGCCACGCCTCCGGGTACGCCACTGGCACC
GAAAGCCCAGGAAGGCAAACACTTCCTGTTGCAGGAAAGTGAACCGAAAGAGTGGCGTGAATGGGGAACT
GCGCTTCCCAAATAATGCCCACCTCGAGCAGATCCGGCTGCTAACAAAGCCCGAAAGGAAGCTGAGTTGG
CTGCTGCCACCGCTGAGCAATAACTAGCATAACCCCTTGGGGCCTCTAAACGGGTCTTGAGGGGTTTTTT
GCTGAAAGGAGGAACTATATCCGGATAATTCTTGAAGACGAAAGGGCCTCGTGATACGCCTATTTTTATA
GGTTAATGTCATGATAATAATGGTTTCTTAGACGTCAGGTGGCACTTTTCGGGGAAATGTGCGCGGAACC
CCTATTTGTTTATTTTTCTAAATACATTCAAATATGTATCCGCTCATGAGACAATAACCCTGATAAATGC
TTCAATAATATTGAAAAAGGAAGAGTATGAGTATTCAACATTTCCGTGTCGCCCTTATTCCCTTTTTTGC
GGCATTTTGCCTTCCTGTTTTTGCTCACCCAGAAACGCTGGTGAAAGTAAAAGATGCTGAAGATCAGTTG
GGTGCACGAGTGGGTTACATCGAACTGGATCTCAACAGCGGTAAGATCCTTGAGAGTTTTCGCCCCGAAG
AACGTTTTCCAATGATGAGCACTTTTAAAGTTCTGCTATGTGGCGCGGTATTATCCCGTGTTGACGCCGG
GCAAGAGCAACTCGGTCGCCGCATACACTATTCTCAGAATGACTTGGTTGAGTACTCACCAGTCACAGAA
AAGCATCTTACGGATGGCATGACAGTAAGAGAATTATGCAGTGCTGCCATAACCATGAGTGATAACACTG
CGGCCAACTTACTTCTGACAACGATCGGAGGACCGAAGGAGCTAACCGCTTTTTTGCACAACATGGGGGA
TCATGTAACTCGCCTTGATCGTTGGGAACCGGAGCTGAATGAAGCCATACCAAACGACGAGCGTGACACC
ACGATGCCTGCAGCAATGGCAACAACGTTGCGCAAACTATTAACTGGCGAACTACTTACTCTAGCTTCCC
GGCAACAATTAATAGACTGGATGGAGGCGGATAAAGTTGCAGGACCACTTCTGCGCTCGGCCCTTCCGGC
TGGCTGGTTTATTGCTGATAAATCTGGAGCCGGTGAGCGTGGGTCTCGCGGTATCATTGCAGCACTGGGG
CCAGATGGTAAGCCCTCCCGTATCGTAGTTATCTACACGACGGGGAGTCAGGCAACTATGGATGAACGAA
ATAGACAGATCGCTGAGATAGGTGCCTCACTGATTAAGCATTGGTAACTGTCAGACCAAGTTTACTCATA
TATACTTTAGATTGATTTAAAACTTCATTTTTAATTTAAAAGGATCTAGGTGAAGATCCTTTTTGATAAT
CTCATGACCAAAATCCCTTAACGTGAGTTTTCGTTCCACTGAGCGTCAGACCCCGTAGAAAAGATCAAAG
GATCTTCTTGAGATCCTTTTTTTCTGCGCGTAATCTGCTGCTTGCAAACAAAAAAACCACCGCTACCAGC
GGTGGTTTGTTTGCCGGATCAAGAGCTACCAACTCTTTTTCCGAAGGTAACTGGCTTCAGCAGAGCGCAG
ATACCAAATACTGTCCTTCTAGTGTAGCCGTAGTTAGGCCACCACTTCAAGAACTCTGTAGCACCGCCTA
CATACCTCGCTCTGCTAATCCTGTTACCAGTGGCTGCTGCCAGTGGCGATAAGTCGTGTCTTACCGGGTT
GGACTCAAGACGATAGTTACCGGATAAGGCGCAGCGGTCGGGCTGAACGGGGGGTTCGTGCACACAGCCC
AGCTTGGAGCGAACGACCTACACCGAACTGAGATACCTACAGCGTGAGCTATGAGAAAGCGCCACGCTTC
CCGAAGGGAGAAAGGCGGACAGGTATCCGGTAAGCGGCAGGGTCGGAACAGGAGAGCGCACGAGGGAGCT
TCCAGGGGGAAACGCCTGGTATCTTTATAGTCCTGTCGGGTTTCGCCACCTCTGACTTGAGCGTCGATTT
TTGTGATGCTCGTCAGGGGGGCGGAGCCTATGGAAAAACGCCAGCAACGCGGCCTTTTTACGGTTCCTGG
CCTTTTGCTGGCCTTTTGCTCACATGTTCTTTCCTGCGTTATCCCCTGATTCTGTGGATAACCGTATTAC
CGCCTTTGAGTGAGCTGATACCGCTCGCCGCAGCCGAACGACCGAGCGCAGCGAGTCAGTGAGCGAGGAA
GCGGAAGAGCGCCTGATGCGGTATTTTCTCCTTACGCATCTGTGCGGTATTTCACACCGCAATGGTGCAC
TCTCAGTACAATCTGCTCTGATGCCGCATAGTTAAGCCAGTATACACTCCGCTATCGCTACGTGACTGGG
TCATGGCTGCGCCCCGACACCCGCCAACACCCGCTGACGCGCCCTGACGGGCTTGTCTGCTCCCGGCATC
CGCTTACAGACAAGCTGTGACCGTCTCCGGGAGCTGCATGTGTCAGAGGTTTTCACCGTCATCACCGAAA
CGCGCGAGGCAGCTGCGGTAAAGCTCATCAGCGTGGTCGTGAAGCGATTCACAGATGTCTGCCTGTTCAT
CCGCGTCCAGCTCGTTGAGTTTCTCCAGAAGCGTTAATGTCTGGCTTCTGATAAAGCGGGCCATGTTAAG
GGCGGTTTTTTCCTGTTTGGTCACTGATGCCTCCGTGTAAGGGGGATTTCTGTTCATGGGGGTAATGATA
CCGATGAAACGAGAGAGGATGCTCACGATACGGGTTACTGATGATGAACATGCCCGGTTACTGGAACGTT
GTGAGGGTAAACAACTGGCGGTATGGATGCGGCGGGACCAGAGAAAAATCACTCAGGGTCAATGCCAGCG
CTTCGTTAATACAGATGTAGGTGTTCCACAGGGTAGCCAGCAGCATCCTGCGATGCAGATCCGGAACATA
ATGGTGCAGGGCGCTGACTTCCGCGTTTCCAGACTTTACGAAACACGGAAACCGAAGACCATTCATGTTG
TTGCTCAGGTCGCAGACGTTTTGCAGCAGCAGTCGCTTCACGTTCGCTCGCGTATCGGTGATTCATTCTG
CTAACCAGTAAGGCAACCCCGCCAGCCTAGCCGGGTCCTCAACGACAGGAG
Features (pLannotate 1.2.2; 12 found; start..end, strand, type, name):
     62..80      +  promoter       T7 promoter: promoter for bacteriophage T7 RNA polymerase
    112..134     +  RBS            RBS: efficient ribosome binding site from bacteriophage T7 gene 10 (Olins and Rangwala, 1989)
    142..1260    +  CDS            yebS (fragment): YEBS_ECOLI - Experimental evidence at protein level: Swiss-Prot protein existence level 1. Component of a transport pathway that contributes to membrane integrity. From Escherichia coli (strain K12).
   1232..3862    +  CDS            yebT: YEBT_ECOLI - Experimental evidence at protein level: Swiss-Prot protein existence level 1. Component of a transport pathway that contributes to membrane integrity (PubMed:27795327). May directly span the intermembrane space, facilitating the transport of substrates across the periplasm (Probable). From Escherichia coli (strain K12).
   3887..3936    +  CDS            SET1 (fragment): solubility-enhancement tag derived from T7 phage gene 10B
   3944..3991    +  terminator     T7 terminator: transcription terminator for bacteriophage T7 RNA polymerase
   4122..4226    +  promoter       AmpR promoter: bla
   4227..5087    +  CDS            AmpR: β-lactamase; bla; confers resistance to ampicillin, carbenicillin, and related antibiotics
   5258..5846    +  rep_origin     ori: high-copy-number ColE1/pMB1/pBR322/pUC origin of replication
   6032..6171    -  misc_feature   bom: basis of mobility region from pBR322
   6273..6464    -  CDS            rop: Rop protein, which maintains plasmids at low copy number; rop
   6481..6861    +  CDS            YPB1_ECOLX: Protein predicted: Swiss-Prot protein existence level 4. From Escherichia coli.
