[The description below was written by a language model from this plasmid's Addgene catalogue record and pLannotate feature annotations shown in this document.]
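Description:
pBEL2792 is a bacterial expression plasmid built on the pET17b backbone and used for genetic complementation with a mutant form of the Escherichia coli LetA protein co-expressed with LetB. It is propagated in E. coli under ampicillin selection, provided by the β-lactamase gene and its native promoter. Replication relies on a ColE1/pMB1-type origin. The backbone also retains the pBR322 bom region and the rop gene, whose product restrains copy number, which agrees with the low-copy designation in the catalogue entry. A small predicted open reading frame of backbone origin is also annotated near rop.

The payload, assembled by Gibson cloning, lies between a T7 promoter with the phage T7 gene 10 ribosome binding site and a T7 terminator. It consists of two adjacent, slightly overlapping coding sequences from E. coli K12. These are yebS (LetA), annotated only as a fragment, and full-length yebT (LetB). The overlap suggests that the native operon arrangement was preserved. The fragment call for yebS fits the stated design, LetA(ΔZnR-N ΔZnR-C), in which two regions named ZnR-N and ZnR-C are deleted, although the record does not give the deletion boundaries or define these regions. Both proteins are annotated as components of a transport pathway that contributes to membrane integrity, and LetB is thought to span the periplasm. A short match to a T7 gene 10B-derived tag downstream of yebT is probably residual vector sequence rather than a fusion, and no epitope or purification tags are annotated.

The plasmid is intended for testing whether this LetA deletion variant, supplied together with LetB, can restore function in complementation assays. The record does not specify the host strain or the phenotype assayed.
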