Addgene plasmid #232507: pBEL2792
Purpose: Genetic complementation plasmid of LetA(ΔZnR-N ΔZnR-C) with LetB
Depositing lab: Gira Bhabha & Damian Ekiert. Depositing organization: Johns Hopkins University and School of Medicine. Publication: LetA defines a structurally distinct transporter family. Santarossa CC, Li Y, Yousef S, Hasdemir HS, Rodriguez CC, Haase MAB, Baek M, Coudray N, Pavek JG, Focke KN, Silverberg AL, Bautista C, Yeh JT, Marty MT, Baker D, Tajkhorshid E, Ekiert DC, Bhabha G. Nature. 2026 Jan 21. doi: 10.1038/s41586-025-09990-0. PubMed 41565823.
Backbone
  Vector backbone: pET17b
  Vector type: Bacterial Expression
Growth in bacteria
  Bacterial resistance: Ampicillin, 100 μg/mL
  Growth temperature: 37°C
  Growth strain: DH5alpha
  Copy number: Low Copy
Gene/Insert
  Cloning method: Gibson Cloning
Terms and licenses: Academic/Nonprofit Terms; Industry Terms: Not Available to Industry
Depositor comments: Please visit https://doi.org/10.1101/2025.03.21.644421 for bioRxiv preprint.
How to cite: pBEL2792 was a gift from Gira Bhabha & Damian Ekiert (Addgene plasmid # 232507 ; http://n2t.net/addgene:232507 ; RRID:Addgene_232507)
